Addgene plasmid #91411: pHH0103_RIMBP2-3/3
Purpose: Protein expression and purification of human SH3 domain construct RIMBP2-3/3
Depositing lab: Sachdev Sidhu. Depositing organization: University of Toronto. Publication: Comprehensive Analysis of the Human SH3 Domain Family Reveals a Wide Variety of Non-canonical Specificities. Teyra J, Huang H, Jain S, Guan X, Dong A, Liu Y, Tempel W, Min J, Tong Y, Kim PM, Bader GD, Sidhu SS. Structure. 2017 Oct 3;25(10):1598-1610.e3. doi: 10.1016/j.str.2017.07.017. Epub 2017 Sep 7. PubMed 28890361.
Backbone
  Vector backbone: pHH0103
  Vector type: Bacterial Expression
Growth in bacteria
  Bacterial resistance: Ampicillin, 100 μg/mL
  Growth temperature: 37°C
  Growth strain: DH5alpha
  Copy number: Low Copy
Gene/Insert
  Gene/Insert name: RIMBP2-3/3
  Species: H. sapiens (human)
  Insert size (bp): 245
  Entrez Gene: RIMBP2 (a.k.a. RBP2, RIM-BP2, KIAA0318, MGC15831)
  Cloning method: Restriction Enzyme; 5′ cloning site Sfi1 (unknown if destroyed); 3′ cloning site Not1 (unknown if destroyed)
Terms and licenses: Academic/Nonprofit Terms; Industry Terms: Not Available to Industry
How to cite: pHH0103_RIMBP2-3/3 was a gift from Sachdev Sidhu (Addgene plasmid # 91411 ; http://n2t.net/addgene:91411 ; RRID:Addgene_91411)
