[The description below was written by a language model from this plasmid's Addgene catalogue record and pLannotate feature annotations shown in this document.]
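Description:
pHH0103_RIMBP2-3/3 is a bacterial expression plasmid of about 6.9 kb, built on the pHH0103 backbone, for producing and purifying a single SH3 domain of human RIMBP2 (RIM-binding protein 2, a synaptic linker protein) in E. coli. The name suggests it is the third of three SH3 domains in the protein. It belongs to a set of constructs made for a systematic survey of the binding specificities of the human SH3 domain family. The plasmid is maintained through a ColE1/pBR322-type origin with a bom site and selected with ampicillin via the bla gene and its native promoter. The catalogue lists it as low copy. The rop gene appears only as fragments, interrupted by an f1 phage origin.

Expression is driven by a tac promoter controlled by a lac operator. A lacI gene under the lacIq promoter on the same plasmid supplies extra repressor, so transcription stays off until it is induced with IPTG. The annotated reading frame begins with a 6xHis tag, continues into Schistosoma japonicum glutathione S-transferase, and ends with the RIMBP2 fragment, which was cloned between SfiI and NotI sites. The catalogue gives the insert as 245 bp, of which 192 bp are annotated as RIMBP2 coding sequence. The resulting His-GST–SH3 fusion can be purified by either nickel or glutathione affinity. The feature table does not show a protease cleavage site between GST and the domain.

An fd terminator lies downstream of the insert, followed by fragments of M13 gene III and of the tetracycline resistance gene. Together with the f1 origin, these suggest the backbone derives from a phage-display phagemid. They lie beyond the terminator and have no stated role in this construct.
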