Features (pLannotate 1.2.2; 21 found; start..end, strand, type, name):
     69..146     +  promoter       lacIq promoter: lacI (mutant); In the lacIq allele, a single base change in the promoter boosts expression of the lacI gene about 10-fold.
    147..1229    +  CDS            lacI: lac repressor; lacI; The lac repressor binds to the lac operator to inhibit transcription in E. coli. This inhibition can be relieved by adding lactose or isopropyl-β-D-thiogalactopyranoside (IPTG).
   1242..1263    +  protein_bind   CAP binding site: CAP binding activates transcription in the presence of cAMP. E. coli catabolite activator protein
   1282..1299    +  promoter       tet promoter (fragment): E. coli promoter for tetracycline efflux protein gene
   1472..1500    +  promoter       tac promoter: strong E. coli promoter; hybrid between the trp and lac UV5 promoters
   1508..1524    +  protein_bind   lac operator: The lac repressor binds to the lac operator to inhibit transcription in E. coli. This inhibition can be relieved by adding lactose or isopropyl-β-D-thiogalactopyranoside (IPTG). lac repressor encoded by lacI
   1609..1626    +  CDS            6xHis: 6xHis affinity tag
   1642..2295    +  CDS            GST26_SCHJA: Experimental evidence at protein level: Swiss-Prot protein existence level 1. GST isoenzymes appear to play a central role in the parasite detoxification system. Other functions are also suspected including a role in increasing the solubility of haematin in the parasite gut. From Schistosoma japonicum (Blood fluke).
   2395..2586    +  CDS            RIMBP2 (fragment): RIMB2_HUMAN - Also known as KIAA0318, RBP2. Experimental evidence at protein level: Swiss-Prot protein existence level 1. Plays a role in the synaptic transmission as bifunctional linker that interacts simultaneously with RIMS1, RIMS2, CACNA1D and CACNA1B. From Homo sapiens (Human).
   2602..2649    +  terminator     fd terminator (sequence withheld): central terminator from bacteriophage fd (Otsuka and Kunisawa, 1982)
   2654..2866    +  CDS            M13 gene III (fragment) (sequence partly withheld): pIII; III; minor coat protein
   2881..3351    +  CDS            M13 gene III (fragment) (sequence partly withheld): pIII; III; minor coat protein
   3373..3443    +  CDS            TcR (fragment): tetracycline efflux protein; tet; confers resistance to tetracycline
   3685..4065    -  CDS            YPB1_ECOLX: Protein predicted: Swiss-Prot protein existence level 4. From Escherichia coli.
   4082..4233    +  CDS            rop (fragment): Rop protein, which maintains plasmids at low copy number; rop
   4269..4697    -  rep_origin     f1 ori (sequence partly withheld): f1 bacteriophage origin of replication; arrow indicates direction of (+) strand synthesis
   4706..4745    +  CDS            rop (fragment): Rop protein, which maintains plasmids at low copy number; rop
   4847..4987    +  misc_feature   bom: basis of mobility region from pBR322
   5173..5760    -  rep_origin     ori: high-copy-number ColE1/pMB1/pBR322/pUC origin of replication
   5934..6791    -  CDS            bla: BLAT_ECOLX - Experimental evidence at protein level: Swiss-Prot protein existence level 1. TEM-type are the most prevalent beta-lactamases in enterobacteria; they hydrolyze the beta-lactam bond in susceptible beta-lactam antibiotics, thus conferring resistance to penicillins and cephalosporins. TEM-3 and TEM-4 are capable of hydrolyzing cefotaxime and ceftazidime. TEM-5 is capable of hydrolyzing ceftazidime. TEM-6 is capable of hydrolyzing ceftazidime and aztreonam. TEM-8/CAZ-2, TEM- 16/CAZ-7 and TEM-24/CAZ-6 are markedly active against ceftazidime. IRT- 4 shows resistance to beta-lactamase in
   6792..6896    -  promoter       AmpR promoter: bla
>Addgene plasmid #91411 | pHH0103_RIMBP2-3/3 | addgene full sequence | sequence record 192273 | Addgene NGS Result
ATTATTATCATGACATTAACCTATAAAAATAGGCGTATCACGAGGCCCTTTCGTCTTCAAGAATTCCCGA
CACCATCGAATGGTGCAAAACCTTTCGCGGTATGGCATGATAGCGCCCGGAAGAGAGTCAATTCAGGGTG
GTGAATGTGAAACCAGTAACGTTATACGATGTCGCAGAGTATGCCGGTGTCTCTTATCAGACCGTTTCCC
GCGTGGTGAACCAGGCCAGCCACGTTTCTGCGAAAACGCGGGAAAAAGTGGAAGCGGCGATGGCGGAGCT
GAATTACATTCCCAACCGCGTGGCACAACAACTGGCGGGCAAACAGTCGTTGCTGATTGGCGTTGCCACC
TCCAGTCTGGCCCTGCACGCGCCGTCGCAAATTGTCGCGGCGATTAAATCTCGCGCCGATCAACTGGGTG
CCAGCGTGGTGGTGTCGATGGTAGAACGAAGCGGCGTCGAAGCCTGTAAAGCGGCGGTGCACAATCTTCT
CGCGCAACGCGTCAGTGGGCTGATCATTAACTATCCGCTGGATGACCAGGATGCCATTGCTGTGGAAGCT
GCCTGCACTAATGTTCCGGCGTTATTTCTTGATGTCTCTGACCAGACACCCATCAACAGTATTATTTTCT
CCCATGAAGACGGTACGCGACTGGGCGTGGAGCATCTGGTCGCATTGGGTCACCAGCAAATCGCGCTGTT
AGCGGGCCCATTAAGTTCTGTCTCGGCGCGTCTGCGTCTGGCTGGCTGGCATAAATATCTCACTCGCAAT
CAAATTCAGCCGATAGCGGAACGGGAAGGCGACTGGAGTGCCATGTCCGGTTTTCAACAAACCATGCAAA
TGCTGAATGAGGGCATCGTTCCCACTGCGATGCTGGTTGCCAACGATCAGATGGCGCTGGGCGCAATGCG
CGCCATTACCGAGTCCGGGCTGCGCGTTGGTGCGGATATCTCGGTAGTGGGATACGACGATACCGAAGAC
AGCTCATGTTATATCCCGCCGTTAACCACCATCAAACAGGATTTTCGCCTGCTGGGGCAAACCAGCGTGG
ACCGCTTGCTGCAACTCTCTCAGGGCCAGGCGGTGAAGGGCAATCAGCTGTTGCCCGTCTCACTGGTGAA
AAGAAAAACCACCCTGGCGCCCAATACGCAAACCGCCTCTCCCCGCGCGTTGGCCGATTCATTAATGCAG
CTGGCACGACAGGTTTCCCGACTGGAAAGCGGGCAGTGAGCGCAACGCAATTAATGTAAGTTAGCTCACT
CATTAGGCACAATTCTCATGTTTGACAGCTTATCATCGACTGCACGGTGCACCAATGCTTCTGGCGTCAG
GCAGCCATCGGAAGCTGTGGTATGGCTGTGCAGGTCGTAAATCACTGCATAATTCGTGTCGCTCAAGGCG
CACTCCCGTTCTGGATAATGTTTTTTGCGCCGACATCATAACGGTTCTGGCAAATATTCTGAAATGAGCT
GTTGACAATTAATCATCGGCTCGTATAATGTGTGGAATTGTGAGCGGATAACAATTTCACACAGGAAACA
GCCAGTCCGTTTAGGTGTTTTCACGAGCACTTCACCAACAAGGACCATAGATTATGAAAATCGAAGAACA
CCATCACCATCACCATTCCAGCGGTAAGCTTATGTCCCCTATACTAGGTTATTGGAAAATTAAGGGCCTT
GTGCAACCCACTCGACTTCTTTTGGAATATCTTGAAGAAAAATATGAAGAGCATTTGTATGAGCGCGATG
AAGGTGATAAATGGCGAAACAAAAAGTTTGAATTGGGTTTGGAGTTTCCCAATCTTCCTTATTATATTGA
TGGTGATGTTAAATTAACACAGTCTATGGCCATCATACGTTATATAGCTGACAAGCACAACATGTTGGGT
GGTTGTCCAAAAGAGCGTGCAGAGATTTCAATGCTTGAAGGAGCGGTTTTGGATATTAGATACGGTGTTT
CGAGAATTGCATATAGTAAAGACTTTGAAACTCTCAAAGTTGATTTTCTTAGCAAGCTACCTGAAATGCT
GAAAATGTTCGAAGATCGTTTATGTCATAAAACATATTTAAATGGTGATCATGTAACCCATCCTGACTTC
ATGTTGTATGACGCTCTTGATGTTGTTTTATACATGGACCCAATGTGCCTGGATGCGTTCCCAAAATTAG
TTTGTTTTAAAAAACGTATTGAAGCTATCCCACAAATTGATAAGTACTTGAAATCCAGCAAGTATATAGC
ATGGCCTTTGCAGGGCTGGCAAGCCACGTTTGGTGGTGGCGACCATCCTCCAAAATCGGATCTGGAAGTT
CTGTTCCAGGGGCCCCTGTCCAGCGGTCTGGTTCCGCGTGGTTCCGGTACCGCGGCCCAGCCGGCCATGG
CCCAGGGCGCGCTGCGTCGTATGGTTGCCCTGTATGATTATGATCCGCGTGAATCCTCCCCAAACGTTGA
TGTTGAAGCCGAACTGACCTTTTGCACCGGTGACATTATCACCGTTTTTGGTGAAATTGATGAAGATGGT
TTCTACTACGGTGAACTGAACGGTCAAAAAGGTCTGGTTCCGTCCAACTTTCTGGAAGAAGTTCCAGCGG
CCGCATA
[142 nt withheld, positions 2598-2739]
C
[98 nt withheld, positions 2741-2838]
AGTTTGTACTGGTGACGAAACTCAGTGTCTAGCTAGAGTGGC
[149 nt withheld, positions 2881-3029]
T
[41 nt withheld, positions 3031-3071]
T
[62 nt withheld, positions 3073-3134]
A
[35 nt withheld, positions 3136-3170]
CCTCCCTCAATCGGTTGAATGTCGCCCTTTTGTCTTTGGCGCTGGTAAACCATATGAA
[86 nt withheld, positions 3229-3314]
T
[54 nt withheld, positions 3316-3369]
CTAGCGCCGCCCTATACCTTGTCTGCCTCCCCGCGTTGCGTCGCGGTGCATGGAGCCGGGCCACCTCGAC
CTGAATGGAAGCCGGCGGCACCTCGCTAACGGATTCACCACTCCAAGAATTGGAGCCAATCAATTCTTGC
GGAGAACTGTGAATGCGCAAACCAACCCTTGGCAGAACATATCCATCGCGTCCGCCATCTCCAGCAGCCG
CACGCGGCGCATCTCGGGCAGCGTTGGGTCCTGGCCACGGGTGCGCATGATCGTGCTCCTGTCGTTGAGG
ACCCGGCTAGGCTGGCGGGGTTGCCTTACTGGTTAGCAGAATGAATCACCGATACGCGAGCGAACGTGAA
GCGACTGCTGCTGCAAAACGTCTGCGACCTGAGCAACAACATGAATGGTCTTCGGTTTCCGTGTTTCGTA
AAGTCTGGAAACGCGGAAGTCAGCGCCCTGCACCATTATGTTCCGGATCTGCATCGCAGGATGCTGCTGG
CTACCCTGTGGAACACCTACATCTGTATTAACGAAGCGCTGGCATTGACCCTGAGTGATTTTTCTCTGGT
CCCGCCGCATCCATACCGCCAGTTGTTTACCCTCACAACGTTCCAGTAACCGGGCATGTTCATCATCAGT
AACCCGTATCGTGAGCATCCTCTCTCGTTTCATCGGTATCATTACCCCCATGAACAGAAATCCCCCTTAC
ACGGAGGCATCAGTGACCAAACAGGAAAAAACCGCCCTTAACATGGCCCGCTTTATCAGAAGCCAGACAT
TAACGCTTCTGGAGAAACTCAACGAGCTGGACGCGGATGAACAGGCAGACATCTGTGAATCGCTTCACGA
CCACGCTGATGAGCTTTACCGCAGGATCCGCGAAATTGTAAGCGTTAATATTTTGTTAAAATTCGCGTTA
AATTTTTGTTAAATCAGCTCATTTTTTAACCAATAGGCCGAAATCGGCAAAATCCCTTATAAATCAAAAG
AATAGACCGAGATAGGGT
[37 nt withheld, positions 4368-4404]
AAAGAACGTGGACTCCAACGTCAAAGG
[49 nt withheld, positions 4432-4480]
T
[91 nt withheld, positions 4482-4572]
G
[124 nt withheld, positions 4574-4697]
CGCGGATCCTGCCTCGCGCGTTTCGGTGATGACGGTGAAAACCTCTGACACATGCAGCTCCCGGAGACGG
TCACAGCTTGTCTGTAAGCGGATGCCGGGAGCAGACAAGCCCGTCAGGGCGCGTCAGCGGGTGTTGGCGG
GTGTCGGGGCGCAGCCATGACCCAGTCACGTAGCGATAGCGGAGTGTATACTGGCTTAACTATGCGGCAT
CAGAGCAGATTGTACTGAGAGTGCACCATATGCGGTGTGAAATACCGCACAGATGCGTAAGGAGAAAATA
CCGCATCAGGCGCTCTTCCGCTTCCTCGCTCACTGACTCGCTGCGCTCGGTCGTTCGGCTGCGGCGAGCG
GTATCAGCTCACTCAAAGGCGGTAATACGGTTATCCACAGAATCAGGGGATAACGCAGGAAAGAACATGT
GAGCAAAAGGCCAGCAAAAGGCCAGGAACCGTAAAAAGGCCGCGTTGCTGGCGTTTTTCCATAGGCTCCG
CCCCCCTGACGAGCATCACAAAAATCGACGCTCAAGTCAGAGGTGGCGAAACCCGACAGGACTATAAAGA
TACCAGGGTTTCCCCCTGGAAGCTCCCTCGTGCGCTCTCCTGTTCCGACCCTGCCGCTTACCGGATACCT
GTCCGCCTTTCTCCCTTCGGGAAGCGTGGCGCTTTCTCATAGCTCACGCTGTAGGTATCTCAGTTCGGTG
TAGGTCGTTCGCTCCAAGCTGGGCTGTGTGCACGAACCCCCCGTTCAGCCCGACCGCTGCGCCTTATCCG
GTAACTATCGTCTTGAGTCCAACCCGGTAAGACACGACTTATCGCCACTGGCAGCAGCCACTGGTAACAG
GATTAGCAGAGCGAGGTATGTAGGCGGTGCTACAGAGTTCTTGAAGTGGTGGCCTAACTACGGCTACACT
AGAAGGACAGTATTTGGTATCTGCGCTCTGCTGAAGCCAGTTACCTTCGGAAAAAGAGTTGGTAGCTCTT
GATCCGGCAAACAAACCACCGCTGGTAGCGGTGGTTTTTTTGTTTGCAAGCAGCAGATTACGCGCAGAAA
AAAAGGATCTCAAGAAGATCCTTTGATCTTTTCTACGGGGTCTGACGCTCAGTGGAACGAAAACTCACGT
TAAGGGATTTTGGTCATGAGATTATCAAAAAGGATCTTCACCTAGATCCTTTTAAATTAAAAATGAAGTT
TTAAATCAATCTAAAGTATATATGAGTAAACTTGGTCTGACAGTTACCAATGCTTAATCAGTGAGGCACC
TATCTCAGCGATCTGTCTATTTCGTTCATCCATAGTTGCCTGACTCCCCGTCGTGTAGATAACTACGATA
CGGGAGGGCTTACCATCTGGCCCCAGTGCTGCAATGATACCGCGAGACCCACGCTCACCGGCTCCAGATT
TATCAGCAATAAACCAGCCAGCCGGAAGGGCCGAGCGCAGAAGTGGTCCTGCAACTTTATCCGCCTCCAT
CCAGTCTATTAATTGTTGCCGGGAAGCTAGAGTAAGTAGTTCGCCAGTTAATAGTTTGCGCAACGTTGTT
GCCATTGCTGCAGGCATCGTGGTGTCACGCTCGTCGTTTGGTATGGCTTCATTCAGCTCCGGTTCCCAAC
GATCAAGGCGAGTTACATGATCCCCCATATTGTGCAAAAAAGCGGTTAGCTCCTTCGGTCCTCCGATCGT
TGTCAGAAGTAAGTTGGCCGCAGTGTTATCACTCATGGTTATGGCAGCACTGCATAATTCTCTTACTGTC
ATGCCATCCGTAAGATGCTTTTCTGTGACTGGTGAGTACTCAACCAAGTCATTCTGAGAATAGTGTATGC
GGCGACCGAGTTGCTCTTGCCCGGCGTCAACACGGGATAATACCGCGCCACATAGCAGAACTTTAAAAGT
GCTCATCATTGGAAAACGTTCTTCGGGGCGAAAACTCTCAAGGATCTTACCGCTGTTGAGATCCAGTTCG
ATGTAACCCACTCGTGCACCCAACTGATCTTCAGCATCTTTTACTTTCACCAGCGTTTCTGGGTGAGCAA
AAACAGGAAGGCAAAATGCCGCAAAAAAGGGAATAAGGGCGACACGGAAATGTTGAATACTCATACTCTT
CCTTTTTCAATATTATTGAAGCATTTATCAGGGTTATTGTCTCATGAGCGGATACATATTTGAATGTATT
TAGAAAAATAAACAAATAGGGGTTCCGCGCACATTTCCCCGAAAAGTGCCACCTGACGTCTAAGAAACC
