>Addgene plasmid #91411 | pHH0103_RIMBP2-3/3 | depositor partial sequence | sequence record 175899 | insert sequence
GGTACCGAATTCGGATCCGCGCGCTGCGTCGTATGGTTGCCCTGTATGATTATGATCCGCGTGAATCCTC
CCCAAACGTTGATGTTGAAGCCGAACTGACCTTTTGCACCGGTGACATTATCACCGTTTTTGGTGAAATT
GATGAAGATGGTTTCTACTACGGTGAACTGAACGGTCAAAAAGGTCTGGTTCCGTCCAACTTTCTGGAAG
AAGTTCCAGCGGCCGCTAGCTAAGTCGACGAGCTC
